>Addgene plasmid #25067 | 2XMyc-LRRK2-RCK-Y1699C | addgene partial sequence | sequence record 31038 | 25067 with hLRRK2-Fwd4 5'-GGGCATTATTTCGCGTAGAG
AAGAACTACATGTCACAGTATTTTAAGCTCCTAGAAAAATTCCAGATTGCTTTGCCAATAGGAGAAGAAT
ATTTGCTGGTTCCAAGCAGTTTGTCTGACCACAGGCCTGTGATAGAGCTTCCCCATTGTGAGAACTCTGA
AATTATCATCCGACTATATGAAATGCCTTGTTTTCCAATGGGATTTTGGTCAAGATTAATCAATCGATTA
CTTGAGATTTCACCTTACATGCTTTCAGGGAGAGAACGAGCACTTCGCCCAAACAGAATGTATTGGCGAC
AAGGCATTTACTTAAATTGGTCTCCTGAAGCTTATTGTCTGGTAGGATCTGAAGTCTTAGACAATCATCC
AGAGAGTTTCTTAAAAATTACAGTTCCTTCTTGTAGAAAAGGCTGTATTCTTTTGGGCCAAGTTGTGGAC
CACATTGATTCTCTCATGGAAGAATGGTTTCCTGGGTTGCTGGAGATTGATATTTGTGGTGAAGGAGAAA
CTCTGTTGAAGAAATGGGCATTATATAGTTTTAATGATGGCGAAGAACATCAAAAAATCTTACTTGATGA
CTTGATGAAGAAAGCAGAGGAAGGAGATCTCTTAGTAAATCCAGATCAACCAAGGCTCACCATTCCAATA
TCTCAGATTGCCCCTGACTTGATTTTGGCTGACCTGCCTAGAAATATTATGTTGAATAATGATGAGTTGG
AATTTGAACAAGCTCCAGAGTTTCTCCTAGGTGATGGCAGTTTTGGATCAGTTTACCGAGCAGCCTATGA
AGGAGAAGAAGTGGCTGTGAAGATTTTTAATAAACATACATCACTCAGGCTGTTAAGACAAGAGCTTGTG
GTGCTTTGCCACCTCCACCACCCCAGTTTGATATCTTTGCTGGCAGCTGG
