>Addgene plasmid #25067 | 2XMyc-LRRK2-RCK-Y1699C | addgene partial sequence | sequence record 31039 | 25067 with CMV-F
GTGAACCGTCAGATCCGCTAGCGATTACGCCAAGCTCGAAATTAACCCTCACTAAAGGGAACAAAAGCTG
GAGCTCCACCGCGGTGGCGGCCGCCATGGAGCAGAAACTCATCTCTGAAGAGGATCTGAGCCCGGGCGGA
TCCGAGCAGAAACTCATCTCTGAAGAGGATCTGCTGCAGGAATTCGATATCACAAGTTTGTACAAAAAAG
CAGGCTCCGAATTCGCCCTTGCTGTGCCTTATAACCGAATGAAACTTATGATTGTGGGAAATACTGGGAG
TGGTAAAACCACCTTATTGCAGCAATTAATGAAAACCAAGAAATCAGATCTTGGAATGCAAAGTGCCACA
GTTGGCATAGATGTGAAAGACTGGCCTATCCAAATAAGAGACAAAAGAAAGAGAGATCTCGTCCTAAATG
TGTGGGATTTTGCAGGTCGTGAGGAATTCTATAGTACTCATCCCCATTTTATGACGCAGCGAGCATTGTA
CCTTGCTGTCTATGACCTCAGCAAGGGACAGGCTGAAGTTGATGCCATGAAGCCTTGGCTCTTCAATATA
AAGGCTCGCGCTTCTTCTTCCCCTGTGATTCTCGTTGGCACACATTTGGATGTTTCTGATGAGAAGCAAC
GCAAAGCCTGCATGAGTAAAATCACCAAGGAACTCCTGAATAAGCGAGGGTTCCCTGCCATACGAGATTA
CCACTTTGTGAATGCCACCGAGGAATCTGATGCTTTGGCAAAACTTCGGAAAACCATCATAAACGAGAGC
CTTAATTTCAAGATCCGAGATCAGCTTGTTGTTGGACAGCTGATTCCAGACTGCTATGTAGAACTTGAAA
AAATCATTTTATCGGAG
