[The description below was written by a language model from this plasmid's Addgene catalogue record.]
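Description:
2XMyc-LRRK2-RCK-Y1699C is a mammalian expression plasmid built on a modified pCMV-Tag 3B backbone of about 4.3 kb. It is maintained as a high-copy plasmid in E. coli under kanamycin selection. According to the depositor's comments, the original vector was altered in two ways. A second Myc epitope was added to give a tandem 2XMyc tag, and a Gateway cassette was inserted to make the plasmid a destination vector. The LRRK2 fragment was then introduced by Gateway recombination, although the catalogue field lists the cloning method as restriction enzyme. No feature table is provided, so the promoter and polyadenylation signal are not explicitly annotated. The backbone name and the listed CMV-forward and SV40 polyA-reverse sequencing primers suggest that a CMV promoter drives the insert and that an SV40 polyadenylation signal terminates the transcript.

The insert is a fragment of about 2.7 kb from human LRRK2, the Parkinson disease-associated leucine-rich repeat kinase 2 (PARK8/dardarin). It is truncated to residues 1329–2219, which span the ROC GTPase, COR and kinase domains; this is the "RCK" of the name. The fragment carries the Y1699C substitution, which changes tyrosine 1699 to cysteine, and the 2XMyc tag is fused to its N terminus. The tag allows the protein to be detected and immunoprecipitated with anti-Myc antibodies after transfection into mammalian cells.

The associated publication examined LRRK2 dimerisation and intramolecular autophosphorylation. This fits use of the construct to express the catalytic core of LRRK2 alone and to test how the Y1699C mutation affects its interactions and kinase activity, in comparison with related wild-type or other variants.
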