Addgene plasmid #25067: 2XMyc-LRRK2-RCK-Y1699C
Depositing lab: Mark Cookson. Depositing organization: National Institute on Aging (NIA). Publication: The Parkinson Disease-associated Leucine-rich Repeat Kinase 2 (LRRK2) Is a Dimer That Undergoes Intramolecular Autophosphorylation. . J Biol Chem. 2008 Jun 13;283(24):16906-14. 10.1074/jbc.M708718200 PubMed 18397888.
Backbone
  Vector backbone: pCMV-Tag 3B
  Backbone manufacturer: Cookson Lab
  Backbone size w/o insert (bp): 4300
  Vector type: Mammalian Expression
Growth in bacteria
  Bacterial resistance: Kanamycin, 50 μg/mL
  Growth temperature: 37°C
  Growth strain: DH5alpha
  Copy number: High Copy
Gene/Insert
  Gene/Insert name: LRRK2
  Species: H. sapiens (human)
  Insert size (bp): 2670
  Mutation: Contains only the ROC-COR-Kinase domains aa 1329-2219 Tyrosine 1699 mutated to Cysteine
  Entrez Gene: LRRK2 (a.k.a. AURA17, DARDARIN, PARK8, RIPK7, ROCO2)
  Tag / fusion protein: 2XMyc (N terminal on insert)
  Cloning method: Restriction Enzyme
  Sequencing primers: 5′ CMV-F; 3′ SV40pA-R
Terms and licenses: Academic/Nonprofit Terms; Industry Terms: Not Available to Industry
Depositor comments: An additional Myc tag has been added to the original vector. The 2XMyc vector was adapted to the invitrogen gateway system by insertion of a gateway cloning cassette. LRRK2 was cloned by gateway recombination.
How to cite: 2XMyc-LRRK2-RCK-Y1699C was a gift from Mark Cookson (Addgene plasmid # 25067 ; http://n2t.net/addgene:25067 ; RRID:Addgene_25067)
